Addgene plasmid #102245: IGI-P0492 pHR-dCas9-NLS-VPR-mCherry
Purpose: Lentiviral expression of dCas9-VPR-mCherry fusion protein for CRISPRa.
Depositing lab: Jacob Corn. Depositing organization: University of California, Berkeley.
Backbone
  Vector backbone: pHR
  Backbone size w/o insert (bp): 9119
  Vector type: Mammalian Expression, Lentiviral, CRISPR
  Selectable markers: mCherry
Growth in bacteria
  Bacterial resistance: Ampicillin, 100 μg/mL
  Growth temperature: 30°C
  Growth strain: NEB Stable
  Copy number: Low Copy
Gene/Insert
  Gene/Insert name: dCas9-VPR-mCherry
  Species: H. sapiens (human)
  Insert size (bp): 6561
  Promoter: CAG
  Tag / fusion protein: NLS-VPR-mCherry (C terminal on insert)
  Cloning method: Gibson Cloning
  Sequencing primers: 5′ unknown
Terms and licenses: Academic/Nonprofit Terms; Industry Terms: Not Available to Industry
Depositor comments: Portions of this construct were derived from Addgene Plasmid #63798.
How to cite: IGI-P0492 pHR-dCas9-NLS-VPR-mCherry was a gift from Jacob Corn (Addgene plasmid # 102245 ; http://n2t.net/addgene:102245 ; RRID:Addgene_102245)
