[The description below was written by a language model from this plasmid's Addgene catalogue record and pLannotate feature annotations shown in this document.]
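Description:
IGI-P0492 pHR-dCas9-NLS-VPR-mCherry is a lentiviral transfer plasmid on the pHR backbone, built to deliver a CRISPR activation (CRISPRa) effector into mammalian cells. It is propagated in E. coli through a ColE1/pUC-type origin with ampicillin resistance (AmpR). The catalogue lists it as low copy, although the annotated origin is of the high-copy type. The HIV-1-derived region contains a truncated 5' LTR, the Ψ packaging signal with a gag fragment, the RRE for Rev-dependent nuclear export, the cPPT/CTS, and a self-inactivating ΔU3 3' LTR. These elements allow the transgene RNA to be packaged and integrated when packaging functions are supplied in trans. Outside the LTRs, the backbone retains remnants of older vectors, including an SV40 promoter with gpt fragments and an SV40 poly(A) signal, plus fragments of rop, bom, TcR and lacI.

The payload is a single fusion open reading frame. It comprises catalytically dead S. pyogenes Cas9 (annotated as the Cas9m4 mutant carrying D10A, D839A, H840A and N863A), followed by an NLS, the VPR activator and mCherry. VPR is the tripartite VP64-p65-Rta activation module; the feature table detects the RELA/p65 fragment and the Epstein-Barr virus Rta activation domain but does not separately annotate VP64. A WPRE downstream of mCherry enhances transcript expression. The catalogue names CAG as the promoter, whereas the annotation of the sequenced plasmid shows a CMV enhancer and CMV promoter upstream of dCas9, a discrepancy the record does not resolve. A residual attB1 site reflects the Gateway origin of the parental construct from which parts were derived. There is no drug selection for mammalian cells, so transduced cells are identified or sorted by mCherry fluorescence. When co-expressed with a guide RNA, which this plasmid does not supply, the fusion is recruited to target promoters to activate endogenous genes.
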