Features (pLannotate 1.2.2; 38 found; start..end, strand, type, name):
    206..794     -  rep_origin     ori: high-copy-number ColE1/pMB1/pBR322/pUC origin of replication
    965..1825    -  CDS            AmpR: β-lactamase; bla; confers resistance to ampicillin, carbenicillin, and related antibiotics
   1826..1930    -  promoter       AmpR promoter: bla
   2025..2060    +  CDS            rop (fragment): Rop protein, which maintains plasmids at low copy number; rop
   2162..2210    +  misc_feature   bom (fragment): basis of mobility region from pBR322
   2211..2490    -  CDS            TcR (fragment): tetracycline efflux protein; tet; confers resistance to tetracycline
   2718..2736    +  promoter       SP6 promoter: promoter for bacteriophage SP6 RNA polymerase
   2761..2994    -  LTR            3' LTR (ΔU3): self-inactivating 3' long terminal repeat (LTR) from HIV-1
   2996..3064    -  CDS            nef (fragment): NEF_HV1Z2 - Experimental evidence at protein level: Swiss-Prot protein existence level 1. Extracellular Nef protein targets CD4(+) T-lymphocytes for apoptosis by interacting with CXCR4 surface receptors. From Human immunodeficiency virus type 1 group M subtype D (isolate Z2/CDC-Z34) (HIV-1).
   3081..3103    -  misc_feature   MCS (fragment): pBluescript multiple cloning site
   3104..3692    -  misc_feature   WPRE: woodchuck hepatitis virus posttranscriptional regulatory element
   3692..3710    -  misc_feature   MCS (fragment): pBluescript multiple cloning site
   3711..3741    -  misc_feature   MCS (fragment): pUC18/19 multiple cloning site
   3750..4457    -  CDS            mCherry: monomeric derivative of DsRed fluorescent protein (Shaner et al., 2004) mammalian codon-optimized
   4515..5084    -  CDS            Rta AD: transcriptional activation domain from the human herpesvirus 4 (Epstein-Barr virus) replication and transcription activator Rta/BRLF1 (Hardwick et al., 1992; Chavez et al., 2015)
   5103..5882    -  CDS            RELA (fragment): TF65_HUMAN - Also known as NFKB3. Experimental evidence at protein level: Swiss-Prot protein existence level 1. NF-kappa-B is a pleiotropic transcription factor present in almost all cell types and is the endpoint of a series of signal transduction events that are initiated by a vast array of stimuli related to many biological processes such as inflammation, immunity, differentiation, cell growth, tumorigenesis and apoptosis. NF-kappa-B is a homo- or heterodimeric complex formed by the Rel-like domain- containing proteins RELA/p65, RELB, NFKB1/p105, NFKB1/p50, REL and NFKB2/p52. The heterodime
   6113..6137    -  protein_bind   attB1: mutant version of attB; recombination site for the Gateway® BP reaction BP Clonase™
   6207..10310   -  CDS            Cas9m4: catalytically dead mutant of the Cas9 endonuclease from the Streptococcus pyogenes Type II CRISPR/Cas system RNA-guided DNA-binding protein that lacks endonuclease activity due to the mutations D10A, D839A, H840A, and N863A (Mali et al., 2013)
  10425..10628   -  promoter       CMV promoter: human cytomegalovirus (CMV) immediate early promoter
  10629..10932   -  enhancer       CMV enhancer: human cytomegalovirus immediate early enhancer
  11008..11031   +  misc_feature   MCS (fragment): pBluescript multiple cloning site
  11068..11185   -  misc_feature   cPPT/CTS: central polypurine tract and central termination sequence of HIV-1
  11222..11322   -  CDS            Rev (fragment): human immunodeficiency virus 1 (HIV-1) Rev protein; rev; enhances nuclear export of unspliced and incompletely spliced viral mRNAs
  11699..11932   -  misc_feature   RRE: The Rev response element (RRE) of HIV-1 allows for Rev-dependent mRNA export from the nucleus to the cytoplasm.
  12107..12445   -  CDS            HIV-1 gag (fragment): gag protein from human immunodeficiency virus 1; gag
  12429..12554   -  misc_feature   HIV-1 Ψ: packaging signal of human immunodeficiency virus type 1
  12601..12858   -  LTR            5' LTR (truncated): truncated 5' long terminal repeat (LTR) from HIV-1
  12906..13235   -  CDS            nef (fragment): NEF_HV1BR - Experimental evidence at protein level: Swiss-Prot protein existence level 1. Extracellular Nef protein targets CD4(+) T-lymphocytes for apoptosis by interacting with CXCR4 surface receptors (PubMed:14990729). From Human immunodeficiency virus type 1 group M subtype B (isolate BRU/LAI) (HIV-1).
  13402..13536   -  polyA_signal   SV40 poly(A) signal: SV40 polyadenylation signal
  13559..13642   -  CDS            large T antigen (fragment): large T antigen from SV40 (simian virus 40)
  13961..13981   -  CDS            SV40 NLS: nuclear localization signal of SV40 (simian virus 40) large T antigen
  14111..14176   -  intron         small t intron: SV40 (simian virus 40) small t antigen intron
  14178..14252   -  CDS            small t antigen (fragment): SV40 (simian virus 40) small t antigen
  14256..14561   -  CDS            frsA (fragment): FRSA_ECOLI - Also known as yafA. Experimental evidence at protein level: Swiss-Prot protein existence level 1. Catalyzes the hydrolysis of esters (PubMed:15808744). Displays esterase activity toward pNP-butyrate (PubMed:15808744). May stimulate mixed-acid fermentation by acting as a fermentation/respiration switch that down-regulates respiration and up- regulates fermentation rates (PubMed:15169777). From Escherichia coli (strain K12).
  14656..14991   -  CDS            gpt (fragment): XGPT_ECOLI - Also known as gpp, gxu. Experimental evidence at protein level: Swiss-Prot protein existence level 1. Purine salvage pathway enzyme that catalyzes the transfer of the ribosyl-5-phosphate group from 5-phospho-alpha-D-ribose 1- diphosphate (PRPP) to the N9 position of the 6-oxopurines guanine and xanthine to form the corresponding ribonucleotides GMP (guanosine 5'- monophosphate) and XMP (xanthosine 5'-monophosphate), with the release of PPi. To a lesser extent, also acts on hypoxanthine (PubMed:9100006, PubMed:3886014). Does not ribophosphorylate adenine (PubMed:3886014). From Esch
  14991..15110   -  CDS            gpt (fragment): XGPT_ECOLI - Also known as gpp, gxu. Experimental evidence at protein level: Swiss-Prot protein existence level 1. Purine salvage pathway enzyme that catalyzes the transfer of the ribosyl-5-phosphate group from 5-phospho-alpha-D-ribose 1- diphosphate (PRPP) to the N9 position of the 6-oxopurines guanine and xanthine to form the corresponding ribonucleotides GMP (guanosine 5'- monophosphate) and XMP (xanthosine 5'-monophosphate), with the release of PPi. To a lesser extent, also acts on hypoxanthine (PubMed:9100006, PubMed:3886014). Does not ribophosphorylate adenine (PubMed:3886014). From Esch
  15310..15639   -  promoter       SV40 promoter: SV40 enhancer and early promoter
  15646..23      -  CDS            lacI (fragment) (across the origin): lac repressor; lacI; The lac repressor binds to the lac operator to inhibit transcription in E. coli. This inhibition can be relieved by adding lactose or isopropyl-β-D-thiogalactopyranoside (IPTG).
>Addgene plasmid #102245 | IGI-P0492 pHR-dCas9-NLS-VPR-mCherry | addgene full sequence | sequence record 354473 | Addgene NGS Result
GAGGCGGTTTGCGTATTGGGCGCTCTTCCGCTTCCTCGCTCACTGACTCGCTGCGCTCGGTCGTTCGGCT
GCGGCGAGCGGTATCAGCTCACTCAAAGGCGGTAATACGGTTATCCACAGAATCAGGGGATAACGCAGGA
AAGAACATGTGAGCAAAAGGCCAGCAAAAGGCCAGGAACCGTAAAAAGGCCGCGTTGCTGGCGTTTTTCC
ATAGGCTCCGCCCCCCTGACGAGCATCACAAAAATCGACGCTCAAGTCAGAGGTGGCGAAACCCGACAGG
ACTATAAAGATACCAGGCGTTTCCCCCTGGAAGCTCCCTCGTGCGCTCTCCTGTTCCGACCCTGCCGCTT
ACCGGATACCTGTCCGCCTTTCTCCCTTCGGGAAGCGTGGCGCTTTCTCATAGCTCACGCTGTAGGTATC
TCAGTTCGGTGTAGGTCGTTCGCTCCAAGCTGGGCTGTGTGCACGAACCCCCCGTTCAGCCCGACCGCTG
CGCCTTATCCGGTAACTATCGTCTTGAGTCCAACCCGGTAAGACACGACTTATCGCCACTGGCAGCAGCC
ACTGGTAACAGGATTAGCAGAGCGAGGTATGTAGGCGGTGCTACAGAGTTCTTGAAGTGGTGGCCTAACT
ACGGCTACACTAGAAGAACAGTATTTGGTATCTGCGCTCTGCTGAAGCCAGTTACCTTCGGAAAAAGAGT
TGGTAGCTCTTGATCCGGCAAACAAACCACCGCTGGTAGCGGTGGTTTTTTTGTTTGCAAGCAGCAGATT
ACGCGCAGAAAAAAAGGATCTCAAGAAGATCCTTTGATCTTTTCTACGGGGTCTGACGCTCAGTGGAACG
AAAACTCACGTTAAGGGATTTTGGTCATGAGATTATCAAAAAGGATCTTCACCTAGATCCTTTTAAATTA
AAAATGAAGTTTTAAATCAATCTAAAGTATATATGAGTAAACTTGGTCTGACAGTTACCAATGCTTAATC
AGTGAGGCACCTATCTCAGCGATCTGTCTATTTCGTTCATCCATAGTTGCCTGACTCCCCGTCGTGTAGA
TAACTACGATACGGGAGGGCTTACCATCTGGCCCCAGTGCTGCAATGATACCGCGAGACCCACGCTCACC
GGCTCCAGATTTATCAGCAATAAACCAGCCAGCCGGAAGGGCCGAGCGCAGAAGTGGTCCTGCAACTTTA
TCCGCCTCCATCCAGTCTATTAATTGTTGCCGGGAAGCTAGAGTAAGTAGTTCGCCAGTTAATAGTTTGC
GCAACGTTGTTGCCATTGCTACAGGCATCGTGGTGTCACGCTCGTCGTTTGGTATGGCTTCATTCAGCTC
CGGTTCCCAACGATCAAGGCGAGTTACATGATCCCCCATGTTGTGCAAAAAAGCGGTTAGCTCCTTCGGT
CCTCCGATCGTTGTCAGAAGTAAGTTGGCCGCAGTGTTATCACTCATGGTTATGGCAGCACTGCATAATT
CTCTTACTGTCATGCCATCCGTAAGATGCTTTTCTGTGACTGGTGAGTACTCAACCAAGTCATTCTGAGA
ATAGTGTATGCGGCGACCGAGTTGCTCTTGCCCGGCGTCAATACGGGATAATACCGCGCCACATAGCAGA
ACTTTAAAAGTGCTCATCATTGGAAAACGTTCTTCGGGGCGAAAACTCTCAAGGATCTTACCGCTGTTGA
GATCCAGTTCGATGTAACCCACTCGTGCACCCAACTGATCTTCAGCATCTTTTACTTTCACCAGCGTTTC
TGGGTGAGCAAAAACAGGAAGGCAAAATGCCGCAAAAAAGGGAATAAGGGCGACACGGAAATGTTGAATA
CTCATACTCTTCCTTTTTCAATATTATTGAAGCATTTATCAGGGTTATTGTCTCATGAGCGGATACATAT
TTGAATGTATTTAGAAAAATAAACAAATAGGGGTTCCGCGCACATTTCCCCGAAAAGTGCCACCTGACGT
CTAAGAAACCATTATTATCATGACATTAACCTATAAAAATAGGCGTATCACGAGGCCCTTTCGTCTCGCG
CGTTTCGGTGATGACGGTGAAAACCTCTGACACATGCAGCTCCCGGAGACGGTCACAGCTTGTCTGTAAG
CGGATGCCGGGAGCAGACAAGCCCGTCAGGGCGCGTCAGCGGGTGTTGGCGGGTGTCGGGGCTGGCTTAA
CTATGCGGCATCAGAGCAGATTGTACTGAGAGTGCACCATTCGACGCTCTCCCTTATGCGACTCCTGCAT
TAGGAAGCAGCCCAGTAGTAGGTTGAGGCCGTTGAGCACCGCCGCCGCAAGGAATGGTGCATGCAAGGAG
ATGGCGCCCAACAGTCCCCCGGCCACGGGGCCTGCCACCATACCCACGCCGAAACAAGCGCTCATGAGCC
CGAAGTGGCGAGCCCGATCTTCCCCATCGGTGATGTCGGCGATATAGGCGCCAGCAACCGCACCTGTGGC
GCCGGTGATGCCGGCCACGATGCGTCCGGCGTAGAGGATCTGGCTAGCGATGACCCTGCTGATTGGTTCG
CTGACCATTTCCGGGTGCGGGACGGCGTTACCAGAAACTCAGAAGGTTCGTCCAACCAAACCGACTCTGA
CGGCAGTTTACGAGAGAGATGATAGGGTCTGCTTCAGTAAGCCAGATGCTACACAATTAGGCTTGTACAT
ATTGTCGTTAGAACGCGGCTACAATTAATACATAACCTTATGTATCATACACATACGATTTAGGTGACAC
TATAGAATACACGGAATTAATTCTAGATGCTGCTAGAGATTTTCCACACTGACTAAAAGGGTCTGAGGGA
TCTCTAGTTACCAGAGTCACACAACAGACGGGCACACACTACTTGAAGCACTCAAGGCAAGCTTTATTGA
GGCTTAAGCAGTGGGTTCCCTAGTTAGCCAGAGAGCTCCCAGGCTCAGATCTGGTCTAACCAGAGAGACC
CAGTACAAGCAAAAAGCAGATCTTGTCTTCGTTGGGAGTGAATTAGCCCTTCCAGTCCCCCCTTTTCTTT
TAAAAAGTGGCTAAGATCTACAGCTGCCTTGTAAGTCATTGGTCTTAAAGGTACCGAGCTCGAATTAATT
CCCTCGAGGTCGACGGTATCGATGCGGGGAGGCGGCCCAAAGGGAGATCCGACTCGTCTGAGGGCGAAGG
CGAAGACGCGGAAGAGGCCGCAGAGCCGGCAGCAGGCCGCGGGAAGGAAGGTCCGCTGGATTGAGGGCCG
AAGGGACGTAGCAGAAGGACGTCCCGCGCAGAATCCAGGTGGCAACACAGGCGAGCAGCCAAGGAAAGGA
CGATGATTTCCCCGACAACACCACGGAATTGTCAGTGCCCAACAGCCGAGCCCCTGTCCAGCAGCGGGCA
AGGCAGGCGGCGATGAGTTCCGCCGTGGCAATAGGGAGGGGGAAAGCGAAAGTCCCGGAAAGGAGCTGAC
AGGTGGTGGCAATGCCCCAACCAGTGGGGGTTGCGTCAGCAAACACAGTGCACACCACGCCACGTTGCCT
GACAACGGGCCACAACTCCTCATAAAGAGACAGCAACCAGGATTTATACAAGGAGGAGAAAATGAAAGCC
ATACGGGAAGCAATAGCATGATACAAAGGCATTAAAGCAGCGTATCCACATAGCGTAAAAGGAGCAACAT
AGTTAAGAATACCAGTCAATCTTTCACAAATTTTGTAATCCAGAGGTTGATTATCGATAAGCTTGATATC
AAGCTTGCATGCCTGCAGGTCGACTCTAGAGTCGCGGCCCTACTTGTACAGCTCGTCCATGCCGCCGGTG
GAGTGGCGGCCCTCGGCGCGTTCGTACTGTTCCACGATGGTGTAGTCCTCGTTGTGGGAGGTGATGTCCA
ACTTGATGTTGACGTTGTAGGCGCCGGGCAGCTGCACGGGCTTCTTGGCCTTGTAGGTGGTCTTGACCTC
AGCGTCGTAGTGGCCGCCGTCCTTCAGCTTCAGCCTCTGCTTGATCTCGCCCTTCAGGGCGCCGTCCTCG
GGGTACATCCGCTCGGAGGAGGCCTCCCAGCCCATGGTCTTCTTCTGCATTACGGGGCCGTCGGAGGGGA
AGTTGGTGCCGCGCAGCTTCACCTTGTAGATGAACTCGCCGTCCTGGAGGGAGGAGTCCTGGGTCACGGT
CACCACGCCGCCGTCCTCGAAGTTCATCACGCGCTCCCACTTGAAGCCCTCGGGGAAGGACAGCTTCAAG
TAGTCGGGGATGTCGGCGGGGTGCTTCACGTAGGCCTTGGAGCCGTACATGAACTGAGGGGACAGGATGT
CCCAGGCGAAGGGCAGGGGGCCACCCTTGGTCACCTTCAGCTTGGCGGTCTGGGTGCCCTCGTAGGGGCG
GCCCTCGCCCTCGCCCTCGATCTCGAACTCGTGGCCGTTCACGGAGCCCTCCATGTGCACCTTGAAGCGC
ATGAACTCCTTGATGATGGCCATGTTATCCTCCTCGCCCTTGCTCACAGGTCCAGGGTTCTCCTCCACGT
CTCCAGCCTGCTTCAGCAGGCTGAAGTTAGTAGCAAACAGAGATGTGTCGAAGATGGACAGTCCTGTGCT
GATATGCATGGCATGCAAGAGGCACTCGTCGTTCAGGAAGGTATCCAGAATCTCGTTCAATTCCGGGGTC
AGGGGTGAGTCCAGGTTCAGATCCTCGGTCATGGACTCAAGTGTGGTTGTCAGCTCATCCAGATGGCCCC
TTGGGGGCGGATGGGAAAGGTCCATTTGGCCACAGATTGCAGCCTCTTCCTTCTGGGGAATCACAGTATC
GGCCATCTCCCGAAGGGCTTTGACAGCCTGGCTCGTCTCTTCATCGGGATCCTCCAACAGGTGACTGGCC
TCGGGAGTCACTGCGGGCGCTGGATCCAGTGGCTGAGGGACTGGTGCCGGGGTCAGTGACCCGACTGGCT
CATGTACTGGACCGGTTGGTGTTGGTGCGAGGCTGGCGGGGAGTGGGCGGTTGGCCCATGGACTTCCTGG
AGGATGAAATGGCCGGATTCGTTTTGGCTGGCACACCTCGCGGCCCTCAAACACGTCACTAATAGCGGAG
CCGGCCTCAGGCTTCGGCAAAAACATCCCTTCCCTGGAATCCCGGCTGCCGCTGCCAGAGCCCAGCAAGG
CTGAGAAATCCATATCGGCGATAGAGCTGAAGTCCTCGTCGCCAGACAGCAGTCCATTAGGCAGGCCTGG
TGCTCCCAGAGGGGCAGGAGCTGGATCAGGAGGCCTCTGAGCGCCTGTCACGAGCCGGGTGATGGCCTCG
GGGTATTCCATCAGCATGGGCTCGGTGGTGTGAGGGGCCACAGGGATGCCCTGGTTCAGCAGCTGCTGGA
ACTCGCTGTTGTCCACGCTGGCCAGGTCGGTGAACACGGCAGGATCGGTGCTGTTTCCCAGCAGGGCTCC
CAGATCCTCGTCGTCGAACTGCAGCTGCAGCAGAGCTTCAGACAGTGTGCCCTCGCCGGCCTGTGTAGGT
TTAGGGGCTGGTGGAGCCACAGCCTGTGGAGGTCCAGGAGCCAGCACAGGCACGGGTGCTGGTGCCTGAG
CCAGTGCAGACACCATGGCTGGAGCTGGTGCAGGAGCAGGAGCCTGAGGCAGCACCTGAGGAGGGGCTGG
AGCCAGAGCAGAGGCCTGAGAGATCTGGCCGCTGGGGAACACCATGGTAGGGAACTCGTCGTAGTTGATG
GTGCTCAGGCTGCTGGTGAAGGGGTAAGGCTGGGGGGCAGGTTTTGGCACGCTGGCGCTGGATCTGCTGG
GCACGGCGATTCTTCTAGGTGGAGGTCTAGGGTCGGTGGGGCCGCTGAAGGGGGACTTCTTCATGATGCT
CTTGAATGTCTCGTAGGTCCGCTTCCGCTTTTCCTCGATCCGGTGCCGGTCGTCGGTGTCGGGCAGGTAC
TGGCTACCAACTTTGCGTTTCTTTTTCGGAGATCCGGAACTTCTAGAGTTAATCAGCATGTCCAGGTCGA
AATCATCAAGGGCGTCACTGCCGAGCATGTCGAGGTCAAAGTCATCAAGGGCATCCGAACCAAGCATGTC
AAGGTCAAAATCATCGAGGGCGTCACTTCCCAGCATATCCAGATCAAAATCGTCCAATGCGTCAGCCCGT
CCGGAACCGCTGGCCTCTTTGTAGCCTGCTTTTTTGTACAAACTTGTTGATATCAACGCGTCAAGTCGAC
GGATCCCTGGCGACACCTTCCTCTTCTTCTTGGGGTCAGCCCTGCTGTCTCCACCGAGCTGAGAGAGGTC
GATTCTTGTTTCATAGAGCCCCGTAATTGACTGATGAATCAGTGTGGCGTCCAGGACCTCCTTTGTAGAG
GTGTACCGCTTTCTGTCTATGGTGGTGTCGAAGTACTTGAAGGCTGCAGGCGCGCCCAAGTTGGTCAGAG
TAAACAAGTGGATAATGTTTTCTGCCTGCTCCCTGATGGGCTTATCCCTGTGCTTATTGTAAGCAGAAAG
CACCTTATCGAGGTTAGCGTCGGCGAGGATCACTCTTTTGGAGAATTCGCTTATTTGCTCGATGATCTCA
TCAAGGTAGTGTTTGTGTTGTTCCACGAACAGCTGCTTCTGCTCATTATCTTCGGGAGACCCTTTGAGCT
TTTCATAGTGGCTGGCCAGATACAAGAAATTAACGTATTTAGAGGGCAGTGCCAGCTCGTTACCTTTCTG
CAGCTCGCCCGCACTAGCGAGCATTCGTTTCCGGCCGTTTTCAAGCTCAAAGAGAGAGTACTTGGGAAGC
TTAATGATGAGGTCTTTTTTGACCTCTTTATATCCTTTCGCCTCGAGAAAGTCGATGGGGTTTTTTTCGA
AGCTTGATCGCTCCATGATTGTGATGCCCAGCAGTTCCTTGACGCTTTTGAGTTTTTTAGACTTCCCTTT
CTCCACTTTGGCCACAACCAGTACACTGTAAGCGACTGTAGGAGAATCGAATCCGCCGTATTTCTTGGGG
TCCCAATCTTTTTTGCGTGCGATCAGCTTGTCGCTGTTCCTTTTCGGGAGGATACTTTCCTTGGAGAAGC
CTCCGGTCTGTACTTCGGTCTTTTTAACGATGTTCACCTGCGGCATGGACAGGACCTTCCGGACTGTCGC
GAAATCCCTACCCTTGTCCCACACGATTTCTCCTGTTTCTCCGTTTGTTTCGATAAGTGGTCGCTTCCGA
ATCTCTCCATTGGCCAGTGTAATCTCGGTCTTGAAAAAATTCATAATATTGCTGTAAAAGAAGTACTTAG
CGGTGGCCTTGCCTATTTCCTGCTCAGACTTTGCGATCATTTTCCTAACATCGTACACTTTATAGTCTCC
GTAAACAAATTCAGATTCAAGCTTGGGATATTTTTTGATAAGTGCAGTGCCTACCACTGCATTCAGGTAG
GCATCATGCGCATGGTGGTAATTGTTGATCTCTCTCACCTTATAAAACTGAAAGTCCTTTCTGAAATCTG
AGACCAGCTTAGACTTCAGAGTAATAACTTTCACCTCTCGAATCAGTTTGTCATTTTCATCGTACTTGGT
GTTCATGCGTGAATCGAGAATTTGGGCCACGTGCTTGGTGATCTGGCGTGTCTCAACAAGCTGCCTTTTG
ATGAAGCCGGCTTTATCCAACTCAGACAGGCCACCTCGTTCAGCCTTAGTCAGATTATCGAACTTCCGTT
GTGTGATCAGTTTGGCGTTCAGCAGCTGCCGCCAATAATTTTTCATTTTCTTGACAACTTCTTCTGAGGG
GACGTTATCACTCTTCCCTCTAGCTTTATCGGATCTTGTCAACACTTTATTATCAATAGAATCATCTTTG
AGAAAAGACTGGGGCACGATAGCAGCCACGTCGTAGTCGGAGAGCCGATTGATGTCCAGTTCCTGATCCA
CGTACATGTCCCTGCCGTTCTGCAGGTAGTACAGGTAGAGCTTCTCATTCTGAAGCTGGGTGTTTTCAAC
TGGGTGTTCCTTAAGGATTTGGGACCCCAGTTCTTTTATACCCTCTTCAATCCTCTTCATCCTTTCCCTA
CTGTTCTTCTGTCCCTTCTGGGTAGTTTGGTTCTCTCGGGCCATCTCGATAACGATATTCTCGGGCTTAT
GCCTTCCCATTACTTTGACGAGTTCATCCACGACCTTAACGGTCTGCAGTATTCCCTTTTTGATAGCTGG
GCTACCTGCAAGATTAGCGATGTGCTCGTGAAGACTGTCCCCCTGGCCAGAAACTTGTGCTTTCTGGATG
TCCTCCTTAAAGGTGAGAGAGTCATCATGGATCAACTGCATGAAGTTCCGGTTGGCAAATCCATCGGACT
TAAGAAAATCCAGGATTGTCTTTCCACTCTGCTTGTCTCGGATCCCATTGATCAGTTTTCTTGACAGCCG
CCCCCATCCTGTATATCGGCGCCTCTTGAGCTGTTTCATGACTTTGTCGTCGAAGAGATGAGCGTAAGTT
TTCAAGCGTTCTTCAATCATCTCCCTATCTTCAAACAACGTAAGGGTGAGGACAATGTCCTCAAGAATGT
CCTCGTTCTCCTCATTGTCCAGGAAGTCCTTGTCTTTAATGATTTTCAGGAGATCGTGATACGTTCCCAG
GGATGCGTTGAAGCGATCCTCCACTCCGCTGATTTCAACAGAGTCGAAACATTCAATCTTTTTGAAATAG
TCTTCTTTGAGCTGTTTCACGGTAACTTTCCGGTTCGTCTTGAAGAGGAGGTCCACGATAGCTTTCTTCT
GCTCTCCAGACAGGAATGCTGGCTTTCTCATCCCTTCTGTGACGTATTTGACCTTGGTGAGCTCGTTATA
AACTGTGAAGTACTCGTACAGCAGAGAGTGTTTAGGAAGCACCTTTTCGTTAGGCAGATTTTTATCAAAG
TTAGTCATCCTTTCGATGAAGGACTGGGCAGAGGCCCCCTTATCCACGACTTCCTCGAAGTTCCAGGGAG
TGATGGTCTCTTCTGATTTGCGAGTCATCCACGCGAATCTGGAATTTCCCCGGGCGAGGGGGCCTACATA
GTAGGGTATCCGAAATGTGAGGATTTTCTCAATCTTTTCCCTGTTATCTTTCAAAAAGGGGTAGAAATCC
TCTTGCCGCCTGAGGATAGCGTGCAGTTCGCCCAGGTGAATCTGGTGGGGGATGCTTCCATTGTCGAAAG
TGCGCTGTTTGCGCAACAGATCTTCTCTGTTAAGCTTTACCAGCAGCTCCTCGGTGCCGTCCATTTTTTC
CAAGATGGGCTTAATAAATTTGTAAAATTCCTCCTGGCTTGCTCCGCCGTCAATGTATCCGGCGTAGCCA
TTTTTAGACTGATCGAAGAAAATTTCCTTGTACTTCTCAGGCAGTTGCTGTCTGACAAGGGCCTTCAGCA
AAGTCAAGTCTTGGTGGTGCTCATCATAGCGCTTGATCATACTAGCGCTCAGCGGAGCTTTGGTGATCTC
CGTGTTCACTCGCAGAATATCACTCAGCAGAATGGCGTCTGACAGGTTCTTTGCCGCCAAAAAAAGGTCT
GCGTACTGGTCGCCGATCTGGGCCAGCAGATTGTCGAGATCATCATCGTAGGTGTCTTTGCTCAGTTGAA
GCTTGGCATCTTCGGCCAGGTCGAAGTTAGATTTAAAGTTGGGGGTCAGCCCGAGTGACAGGGCGATAAG
ATTACCAAACAGGCCGTTCTTCTTCTCCCCAGGGAGCTGTGCGATGAGGTTTTCGAGCCGCCGGGATTTG
GACAGCCTAGCGCTCAGGATTGCTTTGGCGTCAACTCCGGATGCGTTGATCGGGTTCTCTTCGAAAAGCT
GATTGTAAGTCTGAACCAGTTGGATAAAGAGTTTGTCGACATCGCTGTTGTCTGGGTTCAGGTCCCCCTC
GATGAGGAAGTGTCCCCGAAATTTGATCATATGCGCCAGCGCGAGATAGATCAACCGCAAGTCAGCCTTA
TCAGTACTGTCTACAAGCTTCTTCCTCAGATGATATATGGTTGGGTACTTTTCATGGTACGCCACCTCGT
CCACGATATTGCCAAAGATTGGGTGGCGCTCGTGCTTTTTATCCTCCTCCACCAAAAAGGACTCCTCCAG
CCTATGGAAGAAAGAGTCATCCACCTTAGCCATCTCATTACTAAAGATCTCCTGCAGGTAGCAGATCCGA
TTCTTTCTGCGGGTATATCTGCGCCGTGCTGTTCTTTTGAGCCGCGTGGCTTCGGCCGTCTCCCCGGAGT
CGAACAGGAGGGCGCCAATGAGGTTCTTCTTTATGCTGTGGCGATCGGTATTGCCCAGAACTTTGAATTT
TTTGCTCGGCACCTTGTACTCGTCCGTAATGACGGCCCAGCCGACGCTGTTTGTGCCGATAGCGAGCCCA
ATGGAGTACTTCTTGTCCATGGTGGCAAGGGTTCGATCCTCTAGAGTCCGGAGGCTGGATCGGTCCCGGT
GTCTTCTATGGAGGTCAAAACAGCGTGGATGGCGTCTCCAGGCGATCTGACGGTTCACTAAACGAGCTCT
GCTTATATAGACCTCCCACCGTACACGCCTACCGCCCATTTGCGTCAATGGGGCGGAGTTGTTACGACAT
TTTGGAAAGTCCCGTTGATTTTGGTGCCAAAACAAACTCCCATTGACGTCAATGGGGTGGAGACTTGGAA
ATCCCCGTGAGTCAAACCGCTATCCACGCCCATTGATGTACTGCCAAAACCGCATCACCATGGTAATAGC
GATGACTAATACGTAGATGTACTGCCAAGTAGGAAAGTCCCATAAGGTCATGTACTGGGCATAATGCCAG
GCGGGCCATTTACCGTCATTGACGTCAATAGGGGGCGTACTTGGCATATGATACACTTGATGTACTGCCA
AGTGGGCAGTTTACCGTAAATACTCCACCCATTGACGTCAATGGAAAGTCCCTATTGGCGTTACTATGGG
AACATACGTCATTATTGACGTCAATGGGCGGGGGTCGTTGGGCGGTCAGCCAGGCGGGCCATTTACCGTA
AGTTATGTAACGCGGAACTCCATATATGGGCTATGAACTAATGACCCCGTAATTGATTACTATTAATAAC
TAGTCAATAATCAATGTGAATTCGATATCAAGCTTATCGATCCAAACTGGATCTCTGCTGTCCCTGTAAT
AAACCCGAAAATTTTGAATTTTTGTAATTTGTTTTTGTAATTCTTTAGTTTGTATGTCTGTTGCTATTAT
GTCTACTATTCTTTCCCCTGCACTGTACCCCCCAATCCCCCCTTTTCTTTTAAAATTGTGGATGAATACT
GCCATTTGGCGATACCGTCGAGATCCGTTCACTAATCGAATGGATCTGTCTCTGTCTCTCTCTCCACCTT
CTTCTTCTATTCCTTCGGGCCTGTCGGGTCCCCTCGGGGTTGGGAGGTGGGTCTGAAACGATAATGGTGA
ATATCCCTGCCTAACTCTATTCACTATAGAAAGTACAGCAAAAACTATTCTTAAACCTACCAAGCCTCCT
ACTATCATTATGAATAATTTTATATACCACAGCCAATTTGTTATGTTAAACCAATTCCACAAACTTGCCC
ATTTATCTAATTCCAATAATTCTTGTTCATTCTTTTCTTGCTGGTTTTGCGATTCTTCAATTAAGGAGTG
TATTAAGCTTGTGTAATTGTTAATTTCTCTGTCCCACTCCATCCAGGTCGTGTGATTCCAAATCTGTTCC
AGAGATTTATTACTCCAACTAGCATTCCAAGGCACAGCAGTGGTGCAAATGAGTTTTCCAGAGCAACCCC
AAATCCCCAGGAGCTGTTGATCCTTTAGGTATCTTTCCACAGCCAGGATTCTTGCCTGGAGCTGCTTGAT
GCCCCAGACTGTGAGTTGCAACAGATGCTGTTGCGCCTCAATAGCCCTCAGCAAATTGTTCTGCTGCTGC
ACTATACCAGACAATAATTGTCTGGCCTGTACCGTCAGCGTCATTGACGCTGCGCCCATAGTGCTTCCTG
CTGCTCCCAAGAACCCAAGGAACAAAGCTCCTATTCCCACTGCTCTTTTTTCTCTCTGCACCACTCTTCT
CTTTGCCTTGGTGGGTGCTACTCCTAATGGTTCAATTTTTACTACTTTATATTTATATAATTCACTTCTC
CAATTGTCCCTCATATCTCCTCCTCCAGGTCTGAAGATCAGCGGCCGGCCGCTTGCTGTGCGGTGGTCTT
ACTTTTGTTTTGCTCTTCCTCTATCTTGTCTAAAGCTTCCTTGGTGTCTTTTATCTCTATCCTTTGATGC
ACACAATAGAGGGTTGCTACTGTATTATATAATGATCTAAGTTCTTCTGATCCTGTCTGAAGGGATGGTT
GTAGCTGTCCCAGTATTTGTCTACAGCCTTCTGATGTTTCTAACAGGCCAGGATTAACTGCGAATCGTTC
TAGCTCCCTGCTTGCCCATACTATATGTTTTAATTTATATTTTTTCTTTCCCCCTGGCCTTAACCGAATT
TTTTCCCATCGCGATCTAATTCTCCCCCGCTTAATACTGACGCTCTCGCACCCATCTCTCTCCTTCTAGC
CTCCGCTAGTCAAAATTTTTGGCGTACTCACCAGTCGCCGCCCCTCGCCTCTTGCCGTGCGCGCTTCAGC
AAGCCGAGTCCTGCGTCGAGAGAGCTCCTCTGGTTTCCCTTTCGCTTTCAAGTCCCTGTTCGGGCGCCAC
TGCTAGAGATTTTCCACACTGACTAAAAGGGTCTGAGGGATCTCTAGTTACCAGAGTCACACAACAGACG
GGCACACACTACTTGAAGCACTCAAGGCAAGCTTTATTGAGGCTTAAGCAGTGGGTTCCCTAGTTAGCCA
GAGAGCTCCCAGGCTCAGATCTGGTCTAACCAGAGAGACCCAGTACAGGCAAAAAGCAGCTGCTTATATG
CAGGATCTGAGGGCTCGCCACTCCCCAGTCCCGCCCAGGCCACGCCTCCCTGGAAAGTCCCCAGCGGAAA
GTCCCTTGTAGCAAGCTCGATATCAGCAGTTCTTGAAGTACTCCGGATGCAGCTCTCGGGCCACGTGATG
AAATGCTAGGCGGCTGTCAAACCTCCACTCTAACACTTCTCTCTCCGGGTCATCCATCCCATGCAGGCTC
ACAGGGTGTAACAAGCTGGTGTTCTCTCCTTTATTGGCCTCTTCTACCTTATCTGGCTCAACTGGTACTA
GCTTGTAGCACCATCCAAAGGTCAGTGGATATCTGACCCCTGGCCCTGGTGTGTAGTTCTGCTAATCAGG
GAAGTAGCCTTGTGTGTGGTAGATCCACAGATCAAGGATATCTTGTCTTCTTTGGGAGTGAATTAGCCCT
TCCAACTACTAAGTTTGTAGTACATATTTAACAAATACAATTTCTTTAAAATGAAAATAATTCAGAGGAA
TCACAGGTTTAGAGTAAATGAAACCACAGGTAATTGGCAGTGGTAATAGGGTATGGGGTGGGAAGTTTGG
GATGATTTTGGTTAGCTTGAGTTATCCAGTTGATCCAGACATGATAAGATACATTGATGAGTTTGGACAA
ACCACAACTAGAATGCAGTGAAAAAAATGCTTTATTTGTGAAATTTGTGATGCTATTGCTTTATTTGTAA
CCATTATAAGCTGCAATAAACAAGTTAACAACAACAATTGCATTCATTTTATGTTTCAGGTTCAGGGGGA
GGTGTGGGAGGTTTTTTAAAGCAAGTAAAACCTCTACAAATGTGGTATGGCTGATTATGATCTCTAGTCA
AGGCACTATACATCAAATATTCCTTATTAACCCCTTTACAAATTAAAAAGCTAAAGGTACACAATTTTTG
AGCATAGTTATTAATAGCAGACACTCTATGCCTGTGTGGAGTAAGAAAAAACAGTATGTTATGATTATAA
CTGTTATGCCTACTTATAAAGGTTACAGAATATTTTTCCATAATTTTCTTGTATAGCAGTGCAGCTTTTT
CCTTTGTGGTGTAAATAGCAAAGCAAGCAAGAGTTCTATTACTAAACACAGCATGACTCAAAAAACTTAG
CAATTCTGAAGGAAAGTCCTTGGGGTCTTCTACCTTTCTCTTCTTTTTTGGAGGAGTAGAATGTTGAGAG
TCAGCAGTAGCCTCATCATCACTAGATGGCATTTCTTCTGAGCAAAACAGGTTTTCCTCATTAAAGGCAT
TCCACCACTGCTCCCATTCATCAGTTCCATAGGTTGGAATCTAAAATACACAAACAATTAGAATCAGTAG
TTTAACACATTATACACTTAAAAATTTTATATTTACCTTAGAGCTTTAAATCTCTGTAGGTAGTTTGTCC
AATTATGTCACACCACAGAAGTAAGGTTCCTTCACAAAGATCCGGGGCCCACTCATAAATCCAGTTGCCG
CCACGGTAGCCAATCACCGTATCGTATAAATCATCGTCGGTACGTTCGGCATCGCTCATCACAATACGTG
CCTGGACGTCGAGGATTTCGCGTGGGTCAATGCCGCGCCAGATCCACATCAGACGGTTAATCATGCGATA
CCAGTGAGGGATGGTTTTACCATCAAGGGCCGACTGCACAGGCGGTTGTGCGCCGTGATTAAAGCGGCGG
ACTAGCGTCGAGGTTTCAGGATGTTTAAAGCGGGGTTTGAACAGGGTTTCGCTCAGGTTTGCCTGTGTCA
TGGATGCAGCCTCCAGAATACTTACTGGAAACTATTGTAACCCGCCTGAAGTTAAAAAGAACAACGCCCG
GCAGTGCCAGGCGTTGAAAAGATTAGCGACCGGAGATTGGCGGGACGAATACGACGCCCATATCCCACGG
CTGTTCAATCCAGGTATCTTGCGGGATATCAACAACATAGTCATCAACCAGCGGACGACCAGCCGGTTTT
GCGAAGATGGTGACAAAGTGCGCTTTTGGATACATTTCACGAATCGCAACCGCAGTACCACCGGTATCCA
CCAGGTCATCAATAACGATGAAGCCTTCGCCATCGCCTTCTGCGCGTTTCAGCACTTTAAGCTCGCGCTG
GTTGTCGTGATCGTAGCTGGAAATACAAACGGTATCGACATGACGAATACCCAGTTCACGCGCCAGTAAC
GCACCCGGTACAGACCGCCACGGCTTACGGCAATAATGCCTTTCCATTGTTCAGAAGGCATCAGTCGGCT
TGCGAGTTTACGTGCATGGATCTGCAACATGTCCCAGGTGACGATGTATTTTTCGCTCATGTGAAGTGTC
CCAGCCTGTTTATCTACGGCTTAAAAAGTGTTCGAGGGGAAAATAGGTTGCGCGAGATTATAGAGATCTG
GCGCACTAAAAACCAGTATTTCACATGAGTCCGCGTCTTTTTACGCACTGCCTCTCCCTGACGCGGGATA
AAGTGGTATTCTCAAACATATCTCGCAAGCCTGTCTTGTGTCCAAGCTTTTTGCAAAAGCCTAGGCCTCC
AAAAAAGCCTCCTCACTACTTCTGGAATAGCTCAGAGGCCGAGGCGGCCTCGGCCTCTGCATAAATAAAA
AAAATTAGTCAGCCATGGGGCGGAGAATGGGCGGAACTGGGCGGAGTTAGGGGCGGGATGGGCGGAGTTA
GGGGCGGGACTATGGTTGCTGACTAATTGAGATGCATGCTTTGCATACTTCTGCCTGCTGGGGAGCCTGG
GGACTTTCCACACCTGGTTGCTGACTAATTGAGATGCATGCTTTGCATACTTCTGCCTGCTGGGGAGCCT
GGGGACTTTCCACACCCTAACTGACACACATTCCACAGCTGCATTAATGAATCGGCCAACGCGCGGGGA
